Addgene plasmid #13788: pCAG-Flpe:GFP
Purpose: Mammalian expression of enhanced form of Flp recombinase fused to GFP
Depositing lab: Connie Cepko. Depositing organization: Harvard Medical School. Publication: Controlled expression of transgenes introduced by in vivo electroporation. Matsuda T, Cepko CL. Proc Natl Acad Sci U S A. 2007 Jan 16;104(3):1027-32. doi: 10.1073/pnas.0610155104 PubMed 17209010.
Backbone
  Vector backbone: pCAGEN
  Backbone size w/o insert (bp): 4779
  Vector type: Mammalian Expression ; Flp/FRT
Growth in bacteria
  Bacterial resistance: Ampicillin, 100 μg/mL
  Growth temperature: 37°C
  Growth strain: DH5alpha
  Copy number: High Copy
Gene/Insert
  Gene/Insert name: Flpe-GFP fusion protein
  Species: S. cerevisiae (budding yeast)
  Insert size (bp): 2024
  Promoter: CAG
  Tag / fusion protein: GFP (C terminal on insert)
  Cloning method: Restriction Enzyme; 5′ cloning site EcoRI (not destroyed); 3′ cloning site NotI (not destroyed)
  Sequencing primers: 5′ pCAG-F
Resource information
  A portion of this plasmid was derived from a plasmid made by: The coding sequence of Flpe was amplified by PCR using pCMVscript-FlpeERT2 (Hunter et al. Genesis 41, 99-109 (2005)) obtained from Dr. S. Dymecki (Harvard Medical School) as a template. GFP was from pEGFP-N1 (Clontech).
Terms and licenses: Academic/Nonprofit Terms; Industry Terms: Not Available to Industry
Depositor comments: Kozak consensus sequence was added before the start ATG. Internal EcoRI site was destroyed by introducing a silent mutation.
How to cite: pCAG-Flpe:GFP was a gift from Connie Cepko (Addgene plasmid # 13788 ; http://n2t.net/addgene:13788 ; RRID:Addgene_13788)
