[The description below was written by a language model from this plasmid's Addgene catalogue record and the feature table of its GenBank file.]
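Description:
pCAG-Flpe:GFP is a 6.8 kb mammalian expression plasmid built on the pCAGEN backbone that produces an enhanced form of the yeast Flp site-specific recombinase (Flpe) fused at its C terminus to EGFP. It is propagated in E. coli as a high-copy plasmid through a ColE1/pUC-type origin and is selected with ampicillin via the beta-lactamase gene. The backbone also carries remnants of a lac promoter/operator region and an SV40 early promoter/origin segment followed by an SV40 polyadenylation signal. No mammalian selection marker is annotated, so the plasmid appears suited to transient expression rather than drug selection of stable lines.

The roughly 2 kb fusion insert sits between EcoRI and NotI sites, both retained, downstream of the CAG promoter. This promoter is annotated here as the human CMV immediate-early enhancer, the chicken beta-actin promoter and a chimeric beta-actin/beta-globin intron, a combination that gives strong, broadly active transcription in vertebrate cells. A rabbit beta-globin polyadenylation signal terminates the transcript. According to the depositor, a Kozak consensus was placed before the start codon, and an internal EcoRI site was removed by a silent mutation. The Flpe coding sequence was PCR-amplified from an existing Flpe-ERT2 plasmid, and the GFP portion came from pEGFP-N1, which probably explains the Kozak-like element annotated at the start of EGFP.

In cells, the fusion protein recombines FRT sites, excising or inverting FRT-flanked sequences in co-delivered reporters or genomic alleles, while the GFP fluorescence marks the cells expressing the recombinase. The associated publication concerns controlled transgene expression after in vivo electroporation, which suggests its use as a constitutive Flp source in such experiments.
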