LOCUS       Exported 6803 bp ds-DNA circular SYN 12-MAY-2021
DEFINITION  Mammalian expression of enhanced form of Flp recombinase fused to
            GFP.
ACCESSION   .
VERSION     .
KEYWORDS    pCAG-Flpe:GFP
SOURCE      synthetic DNA construct
  ORGANISM  synthetic DNA construct
REFERENCE   1 (bases 1 to 6803)
  AUTHORS   Matsuda T, Cepko CL
  TITLE     Controlled expression of transgenes introduced by in vivo
            electroporation.
  JOURNAL   Proc Natl Acad Sci U S A. 2007 Jan 5. ():.
  PUBMED    17209010
REFERENCE   2 (bases 1 to 6803)
  AUTHORS   .
  TITLE     Direct Submission
  JOURNAL   Exported May 12, 2021 from SnapGene Server 1.1.58
            http://www.snapgene.com
FEATURES             Location/Qualifiers
     source          1..6803
                     /organism="synthetic DNA construct"
                     /mol_type="other DNA"
     enhancer        4..383
                     /label=CMV enhancer
                     /note="human cytomegalovirus immediate early enhancer"
     promoter        386..661
                     /label=chicken beta-actin promoter
     intron          662..1670
                     /label=chimeric intron
                     /note="chimera between introns from chicken beta-actin and
                     rabbit beta-globin"
     primer_bind     1594..1616
                     /label=pCAGGS-5
                     /note="Chimeric intron in CAG promoter, forward primer"
     primer_bind     1678..1697
                     /label=pCAG-F
                     /note="Rabbit beta-globin intron, for pCAG plasmids,
                     forward primer"
     CDS             1737..3005
                     /codon_start=1
                     /product="site-specific recombinase"
                     /label=FLP
                     /note="FLP is a site-specific recombinase from
                     Saccharomyces cerevisiae. Recombination occurs at FRT
                     sequences."
                     /translation="MSQFDILCKTPPKVLVRQFVERFERPSGEKIASCAAELTYLCWMI
                     THNGTAIKRATFMSYNTIISNSLSFDIVNKSLQFKYKTQKATILEASLKKLIPAWEFTI
                     IPYNGQKHQSDITDIVSSLQLQFESSEEADKGNSHSKKMLKALLSEGESIWEITEKILN
                     SFEYTSRFTKTKTLYQFLFLATFINCGRFSDIKNVDPKSFKLVQNKYLGVIIQCLVTET
                     KTSVSRHIYFFSARGRIDPLVYLDEFLRNSEPVLKRVNRTGNSSSNKQEYQLLKDNLVR
                     SYNKALKKNAPYPIFAIKNGPKSHIGRHLMTSFLSMKGLTELTNVVGNWSDKRASAVAR
                     TTYTHQITAIPDHYFALVSRYYAYDPISKEMIALKDETNPIEEWQHIEQLKGSAEGSIR
                     YPAWNGIISQEVLDYLSSYINRRI"
     regulatory      3015..3024
                     /regulatory_class="other"
                     /note="vertebrate consensus sequence for strong initiation
                     of translation (Kozak, 1987)"
     CDS             3021..3740
                     /codon_start=1
                     /product="the original enhanced GFP (Yang et al., 1996)"
                     /label=EGFP
                     /note="mammalian codon-optimized"
                     /translation="MVSKGEELFTGVVPILVELDGDVNGHKFSVSGEGEGDATYGKLTL
                     KFICTTGKLPVPWPTLVTTLTYGVQCFSRYPDHMKQHDFFKSAMPEGYVQERTIFFKDD
                     GNYKTRAEVKFEGDTLVNRIELKGIDFKEDGNILGHKLEYNYNSHNVYIMADKQKNGIK
                     VNFKIRHNIEDGSVQLADHYQQNTPIGDGPVLLPDNHYLSTQSALSKDPNEKRDHMVLL
                     EFVTAAGITLGMDELYK"
     CDS             3021..3737
                     /codon_start=1
                     /product="enhanced GFP"
                     /label=EGFP
                     /translation="MVSKGEELFTGVVPILVELDGDVNGHKFSVSGEGEGDATYGKLTL
                     KFICTTGKLPVPWPTLVTTLTYGVQCFSRYPDHMKQHDFFKSAMPEGYVQERTIFFKDD
                     GNYKTRAEVKFEGDTLVNRIELKGIDFKEDGNILGHKLEYNYNSHNVYIMADKQKNGIK
                     VNFKIRHNIEDGSVQLADHYQQNTPIGDGPVLLPDNHYLSTQSALSKDPNEKRDHMVLL
                     EFVTAAGITLGMDELYK"
     primer_bind     complement(3066..3087)
                     /label=EGFP-N
                     /note="EGFP, reverse primer"
     primer_bind     complement(3327..3346)
                     /label=EXFP-R
                     /note="For distinguishing EGFP variants, reverse primer"
     primer_bind     3674..3695
                     /label=EGFP-C
                     /note="EGFP, forward primer"
     primer_bind     complement(3827..3846)
                     /label=Bglob-pA-R
                     /note="Rabbit beta-globin polyA region, reverse primer"
     polyA_signal    3892..3947
                     /label=-beta-globin poly(A) signal
                     /note="rabbit beta-globin polyadenylation signal (Gil and
                     Proudfoot, 1987)"
     primer_bind     complement(3946..3965)
                     /label=rbglobpA-R
                     /note="Rabbit beta-globin polyA, reverse primer. Also
                     called rb-glob-pA-term-R"
     primer_bind     complement(4306..4322)
                     /label=M13 rev
                     /note="common sequencing primer, one of multiple similar
                     variants"
     primer_bind     complement(4306..4322)
                     /label=M13 Reverse
                     /note="In lacZ gene. Also called M13-rev"
     primer_bind     complement(4319..4341)
                     /label=M13/pUC Reverse
                     /note="In lacZ gene"
     protein_bind    4330..4346
                     /label=lac operator
                     /bound_moiety="lac repressor encoded by lacI"
                     /note="The lac repressor binds to the lac operator to
                     inhibit transcription in E. coli. This inhibition can be
                     relieved by adding lactose or
                     isopropyl-beta-D-thiogalactopyranoside (IPTG)."
     promoter        complement(4354..4384)
                     /label=lac promoter
                     /note="promoter for the E. coli lac operon"
     protein_bind    4399..4420
                     /label=CAP binding site
                     /bound_moiety="E. coli catabolite activator protein"
                     /note="CAP binding activates transcription in the presence
                     of cAMP."
     promoter        4479..4674
                     /label=SV40 promoter
                     /note="SV40 early promoter"
     rep_origin      4525..4660
                     /label=SV40 ori
                     /note="SV40 origin of replication"
     primer_bind     4587..4606
                     /label=SV40pro-F
                     /note="SV40 promoter/origin, forward primer"
     polyA_signal    4680..4814
                     /label=SV40 poly(A) signal
                     /note="SV40 polyadenylation signal"
     primer_bind     complement(4717..4736)
                     /label=SV40pA-R
                     /note="SV40 polyA, reverse primer"
     primer_bind     4771..4790
                     /label=EBV-rev
                     /note="SV40 polyA terminator, reverse primer"
     primer_bind     complement(4882..4899)
                     /label=L4440
                     /note="L4440 vector, forward primer"
     rep_origin      complement(5053..5641)
                     /direction=LEFT
                     /label=ori
                     /note="high-copy-number ColE1/pMB1/pBR322/pUC origin of
                     replication"
     primer_bind     complement(5133..5152)
                     /label=pBR322ori-F
                     /note="pBR322 origin, forward primer"
     CDS             complement(5812..6672)
                     /codon_start=1
                     /gene="bla"
                     /product="beta-lactamase"
                     /label=AmpR
                     /note="confers resistance to ampicillin, carbenicillin, and
                     related antibiotics"
                     /translation="MSIQHFRVALIPFFAAFCLPVFAHPETLVKVKDAEDQLGARVGYI
                     ELDLNSGKILESFRPEERFPMMSTFKVLLCGAVLSRIDAGQEQLGRRIHYSQNDLVEYS
                     PVTEKHLTDGMTVRELCSAAITMSDNTAANLLLTTIGGPKELTAFLHNMGDHVTRLDRW
                     EPELNEAIPNDERDTTMPVAMATTLRKLLTGELLTLASRQQLIDWMEADKVAGPLLRSA
                     LPAGWFIADKSGAGERGSRGIIAALGPDGKPSRIVVIYTTGSQATMDERNRQIAEIGAS
                     LIKHW"
     primer_bind     6435..6454
                     /label=Amp-R
                     /note="Ampicillin resistance gene, reverse primer"
     promoter        complement(6673..6777)
                     /gene="bla"
                     /label=AmpR promoter
ORIGIN
        1 gtcgacattg attattgact agttattaat agtaatcaat tacggggtca ttagttcata
       61 gcccatatat ggagttccgc gttacataac ttacggtaaa tggcccgcct ggctgaccgc
      121 ccaacgaccc ccgcccattg acgtcaataa tgacgtatgt tcccatagta acgccaatag
      181 ggactttcca ttgacgtcaa tgggtggact atttacggta aactgcccac ttggcagtac
      241 atcaagtgta tcatatgcca agtacgcccc ctattgacgt caatgacggt aaatggcccg
      301 cctggcatta tgcccagtac atgaccttat gggactttcc tacttggcag tacatctacg
      361 tattagtcat cgctattacc atgggtcgag gtgagcccca cgttctgctt cactctcccc
      421 atctcccccc cctccccacc cccaattttg tatttattta ttttttaatt attttgtgca
      481 gcgatggggg cggggggggg gggggcgcgc gccaggcggg gcggggcggg gcgaggggcg
      541 gggcggggcg aggcggagag gtgcggcggc agccaatcag agcggcgcgc tccgaaagtt
      601 tccttttatg gcgaggcggc ggcggcggcg gccctataaa aagcgaagcg cgcggcgggc
      661 gggagtcgct gcgttgcctt cgccccgtgc cccgctccgc gccgcctcgc gccgcccgcc
      721 ccggctctga ctgaccgcgt tactcccaca ggtgagcggg cgggacggcc cttctcctcc
      781 gggctgtaat tagcgcttgg tttaatgacg gctcgtttct tttctgtggc tgcgtgaaag
      841 ccttaaaggg ctccgggagg gccctttgtg cgggggggag cggctcgggg ggtgcgtgcg
      901 tgtgtgtgtg cgtggggagc gccgcgtgcg gcccgcgctg cccggcggct gtgagcgctg
      961 cgggcgcggc gcggggcttt gtgcgctccg cgtgtgcgcg aggggagcgc ggccgggggc
     1021 ggtgccccgc ggtgcggggg ggctgcgagg ggaacaaagg ctgcgtgcgg ggtgtgtgcg
     1081 tgggggggtg agcagggggt gtgggcgcgg cggtcgggct gtaacccccc cctgcacccc
     1141 cctccccgag ttgctgagca cggcccggct tcgggtgcgg ggctccgtgc ggggcgtggc
     1201 gcggggctcg ccgtgccggg cggggggtgg cggcaggtgg gggtgccggg cggggcgggg
     1261 ccgcctcggg ccggggaggg ctcgggggag gggcgcggcg gccccggagc gccggcggct
     1321 gtcgaggcgc ggcgagccgc agccattgcc ttttatggta atcgtgcgag agggcgcagg
     1381 gacttccttt gtcccaaatc tggcggagcc gaaatctggg aggcgccgcc gcaccccctc
     1441 tagcgggcgc gggcgaagcg gtgcggcgcc ggcaggaagg aaatgggcgg ggagggcctt
     1501 cgtgcgtcgc cgcgccgccg tccccttctc catctccagc ctcggggctg ccgcaggggg
     1561 acggctgcct tcggggggga cggggcaggg cggggttcgg cttctggcgt gtgaccggcg
     1621 gctctagagc ctctgctaac catgttcatg ccttcttctt tttcctacag ctcctgggca
     1681 acgtgctggt tattgtgctg tctcatcatt ttggcaaaga attctgagcc gccaccatga
     1741 gccaatttga tatattatgt aaaacaccac ctaaggtcct ggttcgtcag tttgtggaaa
     1801 ggtttgaaag accttcaggg gaaaaaatag catcatgtgc tgctgaacta acctatttat
     1861 gttggatgat tactcataac ggaacagcaa tcaagagagc cacattcatg agctataata
     1921 ctatcataag caattcgctg agtttcgata ttgtcaacaa atcactccag tttaaataca
     1981 agacgcaaaa agcaacaatt ctggaagcct cattaaagaa attaattcct gcttgggaat
     2041 ttacaattat tccttacaat ggacaaaaac atcaatctga tatcactgat attgtaagta
     2101 gtttgcaatt acagttcgaa tcatcggaag aagcagataa gggaaatagc cacagtaaaa
     2161 aaatgcttaa agcacttcta agtgagggtg aaagcatctg ggagatcact gagaaaatac
     2221 taaattcgtt tgagtatacc tcgagattta caaaaacaaa aactttatac caattcctct
     2281 tcctagctac tttcatcaat tgtggaagat tcagcgatat taagaacgtt gatccgaaat
     2341 catttaaatt agtccaaaat aagtatctgg gagtaataat ccagtgttta gtgacagaga
     2401 caaagacaag cgttagtagg cacatatact tctttagcgc aaggggtagg atcgatccac
     2461 ttgtatattt ggatgaattt ttgaggaact ctgaaccagt cctaaaacga gtaaatagga
     2521 ccggcaattc ttcaagcaac aaacaggaat accaattatt aaaagataac ttagtcagat
     2581 cgtacaacaa ggctttgaag aaaaatgcgc cttatccaat ctttgctata aagaatggcc
     2641 caaaatctca cattggaaga catttgatga cctcatttct gtcaatgaag ggcctaacgg
     2701 agttgactaa tgttgtggga aattggagcg ataagcgtgc ttctgccgtg gccaggacaa
     2761 cgtatactca tcagataaca gcaatacctg atcactactt cgcactagtt tctcggtact
     2821 atgcatatga tccaatatca aaggaaatga tagcattgaa ggatgagact aatccaattg
     2881 aggagtggca gcatatagaa cagctaaagg gtagtgctga aggaagcata cgataccccg
     2941 catggaatgg gataatatca caggaggtac tagactacct ttcatcctac ataaatagac
     3001 gcataggacc ggtcgccacc atggtgagca agggcgagga gctgttcacc ggggtggtgc
     3061 ccatcctggt cgagctggac ggcgacgtaa acggccacaa gttcagcgtg tccggcgagg
     3121 gcgagggcga tgccacctac ggcaagctga ccctgaagtt catctgcacc accggcaagc
     3181 tgcccgtgcc ctggcccacc ctcgtgacca ccctgaccta cggcgtgcag tgcttcagcc
     3241 gctaccccga ccacatgaag cagcacgact tcttcaagtc cgccatgccc gaaggctacg
     3301 tccaggagcg caccatcttc ttcaaggacg acggcaacta caagacccgc gccgaggtga
     3361 agttcgaggg cgacaccctg gtgaaccgca tcgagctgaa gggcatcgac ttcaaggagg
     3421 acggcaacat cctggggcac aagctggagt acaactacaa cagccacaac gtctatatca
     3481 tggccgacaa gcagaagaac ggcatcaagg tgaacttcaa gatccgccac aacatcgagg
     3541 acggcagcgt gcagctcgcc gaccactacc agcagaacac ccccatcggc gacggccccg
     3601 tgctgctgcc cgacaaccac tacctgagca cccagtccgc cctgagcaaa gaccccaacg
     3661 agaagcgcga tcacatggtc ctgctggagt tcgtgaccgc cgccgggatc actctcggca
     3721 tggacgagct gtacaagtaa agcggccgca ctcctcaggt gcaggctgcc tatcagaagg
     3781 tggtggctgg tgtggccaat gccctggctc acaaatacca ctgagatctt tttccctctg
     3841 ccaaaaatta tggggacatc atgaagcccc ttgagcatct gacttctggc taataaagga
     3901 aatttatttt cattgcaata gtgtgttgga attttttgtg tctctcactc ggaaggacat
     3961 atgggagggc aaatcattta aaacatcaga atgagtattt ggtttagagt ttggcaacat
     4021 atgccatatg ctggctgcca tgaacaaagg tggctataaa gaggtcatca gtatatgaaa
     4081 cagccccctg ctgtccattc cttattccat agaaaagcct tgacttgagg ttagattttt
     4141 tttatatttt gttttgtgtt atttttttct ttaacatccc taaaattttc cttacatgtt
     4201 ttactagcca gatttttcct cctctcctga ctactcccag tcatagctgt ccctcttctc
     4261 ttatgaagat ccctcgacct gcagcccaag cttggcgtaa tcatggtcat agctgtttcc
     4321 tgtgtgaaat tgttatccgc tcacaattcc acacaacata cgagccggaa gcataaagtg
     4381 taaagcctgg ggtgcctaat gagtgagcta actcacatta attgcgttgc gctcactgcc
     4441 cgctttccag tcgggaaacc tgtcgtgcca gcggatccgc atctcaatta gtcagcaacc
     4501 atagtcccgc ccctaactcc gcccatcccg cccctaactc cgcccagttc cgcccattct
     4561 ccgccccatg gctgactaat tttttttatt tatgcagagg ccgaggccgc ctcggcctct
     4621 gagctattcc agaagtagtg aggaggcttt tttggaggcc taggcttttg caaaaagcta
     4681 acttgtttat tgcagcttat aatggttaca aataaagcaa tagcatcaca aatttcacaa
     4741 ataaagcatt tttttcactg cattctagtt gtggtttgtc caaactcatc aatgtatctt
     4801 atcatgtctg gatccgctgc attaatgaat cggccaacgc gcggggagag gcggtttgcg
     4861 tattgggcgc tcttccgctt cctcgctcac tgactcgctg cgctcggtcg ttcggctgcg
     4921 gcgagcggta tcagctcact caaaggcggt aatacggtta tccacagaat caggggataa
     4981 cgcaggaaag aacatgtgag caaaaggcca gcaaaaggcc aggaaccgta aaaaggccgc
     5041 gttgctggcg tttttccata ggctccgccc ccctgacgag catcacaaaa atcgacgctc
     5101 aagtcagagg tggcgaaacc cgacaggact ataaagatac caggcgtttc cccctggaag
     5161 ctccctcgtg cgctctcctg ttccgaccct gccgcttacc ggatacctgt ccgcctttct
     5221 cccttcggga agcgtggcgc tttctcaatg ctcacgctgt aggtatctca gttcggtgta
     5281 ggtcgttcgc tccaagctgg gctgtgtgca cgaacccccc gttcagcccg accgctgcgc
     5341 cttatccggt aactatcgtc ttgagtccaa cccggtaaga cacgacttat cgccactggc
     5401 agcagccact ggtaacagga ttagcagagc gaggtatgta ggcggtgcta cagagttctt
     5461 gaagtggtgg cctaactacg gctacactag aaggacagta tttggtatct gcgctctgct
     5521 gaagccagtt accttcggaa aaagagttgg tagctcttga tccggcaaac aaaccaccgc
     5581 tggtagcggt ggtttttttg tttgcaagca gcagattacg cgcagaaaaa aaggatctca
     5641 agaagatcct ttgatctttt ctacggggtc tgacgctcag tggaacgaaa actcacgtta
     5701 agggattttg gtcatgagat tatcaaaaag gatcttcacc tagatccttt taaattaaaa
     5761 atgaagtttt aaatcaatct aaagtatata tgagtaaact tggtctgaca gttaccaatg
     5821 cttaatcagt gaggcaccta tctcagcgat ctgtctattt cgttcatcca tagttgcctg
     5881 actccccgtc gtgtagataa ctacgatacg ggagggctta ccatctggcc ccagtgctgc
     5941 aatgataccg cgagacccac gctcaccggc tccagattta tcagcaataa accagccagc
     6001 cggaagggcc gagcgcagaa gtggtcctgc aactttatcc gcctccatcc agtctattaa
     6061 ttgttgccgg gaagctagag taagtagttc gccagttaat agtttgcgca acgttgttgc
     6121 cattgctaca ggcatcgtgg tgtcacgctc gtcgtttggt atggcttcat tcagctccgg
     6181 ttcccaacga tcaaggcgag ttacatgatc ccccatgttg tgcaaaaaag cggttagctc
     6241 cttcggtcct ccgatcgttg tcagaagtaa gttggccgca gtgttatcac tcatggttat
     6301 ggcagcactg cataattctc ttactgtcat gccatccgta agatgctttt ctgtgactgg
     6361 tgagtactca accaagtcat tctgagaata gtgtatgcgg cgaccgagtt gctcttgccc
     6421 ggcgtcaata cgggataata ccgcgccaca tagcagaact ttaaaagtgc tcatcattgg
     6481 aaaacgttct tcggggcgaa aactctcaag gatcttaccg ctgttgagat ccagttcgat
     6541 gtaacccact cgtgcaccca actgatcttc agcatctttt actttcacca gcgtttctgg
     6601 gtgagcaaaa acaggaaggc aaaatgccgc aaaaaaggga ataagggcga cacggaaatg
     6661 ttgaatactc atactcttcc tttttcaata ttattgaagc atttatcagg gttattgtct
     6721 catgagcgga tacatatttg aatgtattta gaaaaataaa caaatagggg ttccgcgcac
     6781 atttccccga aaagtgccac ctg
//
