>Addgene plasmid #13788 | pCAG-Flpe:GFP | addgene partial sequence | sequence record 21318 | pCAG-F 5'-GCAACGTGCTGGTTATTGTG-3'
AGCCGCCACCATGAGCCAATTTGATATATTATGTAAAACACCACCTAAGGTCCTGGTTCGTCAGTTTGTG
GAAAGGTTTGAAAGACCTTCAGGGGAAAAAATAGCATCATGTGCTGCTGAACTAACCTATTTATGTTGGA
TGATTACTCATAACGGAACAGCAATCAAGAGAGCCACATTCATGAGCTATAATACTATCATAAGCAATTC
GCTGAGTTTCGATATTGTCAACAAATCACTCCAGTTTAAATACAAGACGCAAAAAGCAACAATTCTGGAA
GCCTCATTAAAGAAATTAATTCCTGCTTGGGAATTTACAATTATTCCTTACAATGGACAAAAACATCAAT
CTGATATCACTGATATTGTAAGTAGTTTGCAATTACAGTTCGAATCATCGGAAGAAGCAGATAAGGGAAA
TAGCCACAGTAAAAAAATGCTTAAAGCACTTCTAAGTGAGGGTGAAAGCATCTGGGAGATCACTGAGAAA
ATACTAAATTCGTTTGAGTATACCTCGAGATTTACAAAAACAAAAACTTTATACCAATTCCTCTTCCTAG
CTACTTTCATCAATTGTGGAAGATTCAGCGATATTAAGAACGTTGATCCGAAATCATTTAAATTAGTCCA
AAATAAGTATCTGGGAGTAATAATCCAGTGTTTAGTGACAGAGACAAAGACAAGCGTTAGT
