>Addgene plasmid #13788 | pCAG-Flpe:GFP | addgene partial sequence | sequence record 96981 | Bglob-pA-R 5'-ttttggcagagggaaaaaga-3'
CATTGGCCACACCAGCCACCACCTTCTGATAGGCAGCCTGCACCTGAGGAGTGCGGCCGCTTTACTTGTA
CAGCTCGTCCATGCCGAGAGTGATCCCGGCGGCGGTCACGAACTCCAGCAGGACCATGTGATCGCGCTTC
TCGTTGGGGTCTTTGCTCAGGGCGGACTGGGTGCTCAGGTAGTGGTTGTCGGGCAGCAGCACGGGGCCGT
CGCCGATGGGGGTGTTCTGCTGGTAGTGGTCGGCGAGCTGCACGCTGCCGTCCTCGATGTTGTGGCGGAT
CTTGAAGTTCACCTTGATGCCGTTCTTCTGCTTGTCGGCCATGATATAGACGTTGTGGCTGTTGTAGTTG
TACTCCAGCTTGTGCCCCAGGATGTTGCCGTCCTCCTTGAAGTCGATGCCCTTCAGCTCGATGCGGTTCA
CCAGGGTGTCGCCCTCGAACTTCACCTCGGCGCGGGTCTTGTAGTTGCCGTCGTCCTTGAAGAAGATGGT
GCGCTCCTGGACGTAGCCTTCGGGCATGGCGGACTTGAAGAAGTCGTGCTGCTTCATGTGGTCGGGGTAG
CGGCTGAAGCACTGCACGCCGTAGGTCAGGGTGGTCACGAGGGTGGGCCAGGGCACGGGCAGCTTGCCGG
TGGTGCAGATGAACTTCAGGGTCAGCTTGCCGTAGGTGGCATCGCCCTCGCCCTCGCCGGACACGCTGAA
CTTGTGGCCGTTTACGTCGCCGTCCAGCTCGACCAGGATGGGCACCACCCCGGTGAACAGCTCCTCGCCC
TTGCTCA
