>Addgene plasmid #13788 | pCAG-Flpe:GFP | addgene partial sequence | sequence record 96982 | EGFP-N 5'-CGTCGCCGTCCAGCTCGACCAG-3'
GCTCCTCGCCCTTGCTCACCATGGTGGCGACCGGTCCTATGCGTCTATTTATGTAGGATGAAAGGTAGTC
TAGTACCTCCTGTGATATTATCCCATTCCATGCGGGGTATCGTATGCTTCCTTCAGCACTACCCTTTAGC
TGTTCTATATGCTGCCACTCCTCAATTGGATTAGTCTCATCCTTCAATGCTATCATTTCCTTTGATATTG
GATCATATGCATAGTACCGAGAAACTAGTGCGAAGTAGTGATCAGGTATTGCTGTTATCTGATGAGTATA
CGTTGTCCTGGCCACGGCAGAAGCACGCTTATCGCTCCAATTTCCCACAACATTAGTCAACTCCGTTAGG
CCCTTCATTGACAGAAATGAGGTCATCAAATGTCTTCCAATGTGAGATTTTGGGCCATTCTTTATAGCAA
AGATTGGATAAGGCGCATTTTTCTTCAAAGCCTTGTTGTACGATCTGACTAAGTTATCTTTTAATAATTG
GTATTCCTGTTTGTTGCTTGAAGAATTGCCGGTCCTATTTACTCGTTTTAGGACTGGTTCAGAGTTCCTC
AAAAATTCATCCAAATATACAAGTGGATCGATCCTACCCCTTGCGCTAAAGAAGTATATGTGCCTACTAA
CGCTTGTCTTTGTCTCTGTCACTAAACACTGGATTATTACTCCCAGATACTTATTTTGGACTAATTTAAA
TGATTTCGGATCAACGTTCTTAATATCGCTGAATCTTCCACAATTGATGAAAG
